>Addgene plasmid #211709 | pLJM1-B-GRAM-H-NeoR | addgene full sequence | sequence record 419206 | Addgene NGS Result
TCCTTCATATTTGCATATACGATACAAGGCTGTTAGAGAGATAATTGGAATTAATTTGACTGTAAACACA
AAGATATTAGTACAAAATACGTGACGTAGAAAGTAATAATTTCTTGGGTAGTTTGCAGTTTTAAAATTAT
GTTTTAAAATGGACTATCATATGCCAAGTACGCCCCCTATTGACGTCAATGACGGTAAATGGCCCGCCTG
GCATTATGCCCAGTACATGACCTTATGGGACTTTCCTACTTGGCAGTACATCTACGTATTAGTCATCGCT
ATTACCATGGTGATGCGGTTTTGGCAGTACATCAATGGGCGTGGATAGCGGTTTGACTCACGGGGATTTC
CAAGTCTCCACCCCATTGACGTCAATGGGAGTTTGTTTTGGCACCAAAATCAACGGGACTTTCCAAAATG
TCGTAACAACTCCGCCCCATTGACGCAAATGGGCGGTAGGCGTGTACGGTGGGAGGTCTATATAAGCAGA
GCTGGTTTAGTGAACCGTCAGATCCGCTAGCGCTACCGGTCGCCACCATGGTGAGCAAGGGCGAGGAGAC
CATCAAAGAGTTCATGCGCTTCAAGGTGCGCATGGAGGGCTCCATGAACGGCCACGAGTTCGAGATCGAG
GGCGAGGGCGAGGGCCGCCCCTACGAGGGCACCCAGACCGCCAAGCTGAAGGTGACCAAGGGCGGCCCCC
TGCCCTTCGCCTGGGACATCCTGTCCCCCCAGTTCATGTACGGCTCCGAGGCGTACGTGAGGCACCCCGC
CGACATCCCCGATTACAAGAAGCTGCCCTTCCCCGAGGGCTTCAAGTGGGAGCGCGTGATGAACTTCGAA
GACGGCGGTCTGGTGACCGTTACCCAGGACTCCTCCCTGCAGGACGGCACGCTGATCTGCAAGGTGAAGA
TGCGCGGCACCAACTTCCCCCCCGACGGCCCCGTAATGCAGAAGAAGACCATGGGCTGGGAGGCCTCCAC
CGAGATGCTGTACCCCGAAGACGGCGTGCTGAAGGGCCATAGCTATCAGGCCCTGAAGCTGAAGGACGGC
GGCCACTACCTGGTGGAGTTCGAGACCATCTACATGGCCAAGAAGCCCGTGCAACTGCCCGGCGATTACT
GTGTGGACACCAAGCTGGACATCACCTCCCACAACGAGGACTACACCATCGTGGAACAGTACGGGCGCTC
CGAGGGCCGCCACCGTCTGGGCATGGACGAGCGGTACAAGGGTACCAAGCAGAGAAATGAAGACTTCAGA
AAGCTCTTTAAGCAGCTTCCAGACACGGAGCGCCTCATTGTTGATTACTCATGTGCACTCCAAAGAGACA
TTCTCCTTCAGGGCCGACTCTACCTCTCTGAAAATTGGATCTGCTTCTACAGCAACATCTTCCGCTGGGA
AACTCTGCTGACAGTCCGTTTGAAAGACATCTGTTCCATGACTAAAGAAAAAACAGCTCGCCTCATTCCC
AATGCCATCCAAGTTTGCACTGATTCAGAAAAGCACTTCTTCACTTCGTTTCTCGCCCGGGATAGGACAT
ATATGATGATGTTCCGGCTCTGGCAGAATGCTCTCCTTGAAAAGTGAGAATTCTCGACCTCGAGACAAAT
GGCAGTATTCATCCACAATTTTAAAAGAAAAGGGGGGATTGGGGGGTACAGTGCAGGGGAAAGAATAGTA
GACATAATAGCAACAGACATACAAACTAAAGAATTACAAAAACAAATTACAAAAATTCAAAATTTTCGGG
TTTATTACAGGGACAGCAGAGATCCACTTTGGCCGCGGCTCGAGGGGGTTGGGGTTGCGCCTTTTCCAAG
GCAGCCCTGGGTTTGCGCAGGGACGCGGCTGCTCTGGGCGTGGTTCCGGGAAACGCAGCGGCGCCGACCC
TGGGTCTCGCACATTCTTCACGTCCGTTCGCAGCGTCACCCGGATCTTCGCCGCTACCCTTGTGGGCCCC
CCGGCGACGCTTCCTGCTCCGCCCCTAAGTCGGGAAGGTTCCTTGCGGTTCGCGGCGTGCCGGACGTGAC
AAACGGAAGCCGCACGTCTCACTAGTACCCTCGCAGACGGACAGCGCCAGGGAGCAATGGCAGCGCGCCG
ACCGCGATGGGCTGTGGCCAATAGCGGCTGCTCAGCAGGGCGCGCCGAGAGCAGCGGCCGGGAAGGGGCG
GTGCGGGAGGCGGGGTGTGGGGCGGTAGTGTGGGCCCTGTTCCTGCCCGCGCGGTGTTCCGCATTCTGCA
AGCCTCCGGAGCGCACGTCGGCAGTCGGCTCCCTCGTTGACCGAATCACCGACCTCTCTCCCCAGGGGGA
TCCACTTACCATGATTGAACAAGATGGATTGCACGCAGGTTCTCCGGCCGCTTGGGTGGAGAGGCTATTC
GGCTATGACTGGGCACAACAGACAATCGGCTGCTCTGATGCCGCCGTGTTCCGGCTGTCAGCGCAGGGGC
GCCCGGTTCTTTTTGTCAAGACCGACCTGTCCGGTGCCCTGAATGAACTGCAAGACGAGGCAGCGCGGCT
ATCGTGGCTGGCCACGACGGGCGTTCCTTGCGCAGCTGTGCTCGACGTTGTCACTGAAGCGGGAAGGGAC
TGGCTGCTATTGGGCGAAGTGCCGGGGCAGGATCTCCTGTCATCTCACCTTGCTCCTGCCGAGAAAGTAT
CCATCATGGCTGATGCAATGCGGCGGCTGCATACGCTTGATCCGGCTACCTGCCCATTCGACCACCAAGC
GAAACATCGCATCGAGCGAGCACGTACTCGGATGGAAGCCGGTCTTGTCGATCAGGATGATCTGGACGAA
GAGCATCAGGGGCTCGCGCCAGCCGAACTGTTCGCCAGGCTCAAGGCGAGCATGCCCGACGGCGAGGATC
TCGTCGTGACCCATGGCGATGCCTGCTTGCCGAATATCATGGTGGAAAATGGCCGCTTTTCTGGATTCAT
CGACTGTGGCCGGCTGGGTGTGGCGGACCGCTATCAGGACATAGCGTTGGCTACCCGTGATATTGCTGAA
GAGCTTGGCGGCGAATGGGCTGACCGCTTCCTCGTGCTTTACGGTATCGCCGCTCCCGATTCGCAGCGCA
TCGCCTTCTATCGCCTTCTTGACGAGTTCTTCTGAGGTACCTTTAAGACCAATGACTTACAAGGCAGCTG
TAGATCTTAGCCACTTTTTAAAAGAAAAGGGGGGACTGGAAGGGCTAATTCACTCCCAACGAAGACAAGA
TCTGCTTTTTGCTTGTACTGGGTCTCTCTGGTTAGACCAGATCTGAGCCTGGGAGCTCTCTGGCTAACTA
GGGAACCCACTGCTTAAGCCTCAATAAAGCTTGCCTTGAGTGCTTCAAGTAGTGTGTGCCCGTCTGTTGT
GTGACTCTGGTAACTAGAGATCCCTCAGACCCTTTTAGTCAGTGTGGAAAATCTCTAGCAGTAGTAGTTC
ATGTCATCTTATTATTCAGTATTTATAACTTGCAAAGAAATGAATATCAGAGAGTGAGAGGAACTTGTTT
ATTGCAGCTTATAATGGTTACAAATAAAGCAATAGCATCACAAATTTCACAAATAAAGCATTTTTTTCAC
TGCATTCTAGTTGTGGTTTGTCCAAACTCATCAATGTATCTTATCATGTCTGGCTCTAGCTATCCCGCCC
CTAACTCCGCCCATCCCGCCCCTAACTCCGCCCAGTTCCGCCCATTCTCCGCCCCATGGCTGACTAATTT
TTTTTATTTATGCAGAGGCCGAGGCCGCCTCGGCCTCTGAGCTATTCCAGAAGTAGTGAGGAGGCTTTTT
TGGAGGCCTAGGGACGTACCCAATTCGCCCTATAGTGAGTCGTATTACGCGCGCTCACTGGCCGTCGTTT
TACAACGTCGTGACTGGGAAAACCCTGGCGTTACCCAACTTAATCGCCTTGCAGCACATCCCCCTTTCGC
CAGCTGGCGTAATAGCGAAGAGGCCCGCACCGATCGCCCTTCCCAACAGTTGCGCAGCCTGAATGGCGAA
TGGG
[124 nt withheld, positions 3995-4118]
C
[91 nt withheld, positions 4120-4210]
A
[49 nt withheld, positions 4212-4260]
CCTTTGACGTTGGAGTCCACGTTCTTT
[37 nt withheld, positions 4288-4324]
ACCCTATCTCGGTCTATTCTTTTGATTTATAAGGGATTTTGCCGATTTCGGCCTATTGGTTAAAAAATGA
GCTGATTTAACAAAAATTTAACGCGAATTTTAACAAAATATTAACGCTTACAATTTAGGTGGCACTTTTC
GGGGAAATGTGCGCGGAACCCCTATTTGTTTATTTTTCTAAATACATTCAAATATGTATCCGCTCATGAG
ACAATAACCCTGATAAATGCTTCAATAATATTGAAAAAGGAAGAGTATGAGTATTCAACATTTCCGTGTC
GCCCTTATTCCCTTTTTTGCGGCATTTTGCCTTCCTGTTTTTGCTCACCCAGAAACGCTGGTGAAAGTAA
AAGATGCTGAAGATCAGTTGGGTGCACGAGTGGGTTACATCGAACTGGATCTCAACAGCGGTAAGATCCT
TGAGAGTTTTCGCCCCGAAGAACGTTTTCCAATGATGAGCACTTTTAAAGTTCTGCTATGTGGCGCGGTA
TTATCCCGTATTGACGCCGGGCAAGAGCAACTCGGTCGCCGCATACACTATTCTCAGAATGACTTGGTTG
AGTACTCACCAGTCACAGAAAAGCATCTTACGGATGGCATGACAGTAAGAGAATTATGCAGTGCTGCCAT
AACCATGAGTGATAACACTGCGGCCAACTTACTTCTGACAACGATCGGAGGACCGAAGGAGCTAACCGCT
TTTTTGCACAACATGGGGGATCATGTAACTCGCCTTGATCGTTGGGAACCGGAGCTGAATGAAGCCATAC
CAAACGACGAGCGTGACACCACGATGCCTGTAGCAATGGCAACAACGTTGCGCAAACTATTAACTGGCGA
ACTACTTACTCTAGCTTCCCGGCAACAATTAATAGACTGGATGGAGGCGGATAAAGTTGCAGGACCACTT
CTGCGCTCGGCCCTTCCGGCTGGCTGGTTTATTGCTGATAAATCTGGAGCCGGTGAGCGTGGGTCTCGCG
GTATCATTGCAGCACTGGGGCCAGATGGTAAGCCCTCCCGTATCGTAGTTATCTACACGACGGGGAGTCA
GGCAACTATGGATGAACGAAATAGACAGATCGCTGAGATAGGTGCCTCACTGATTAAGCATTGGTAACTG
TCAGACCAAGTTTACTCATATATACTTTAGATTGATTTAAAACTTCATTTTTAATTTAAAAGGATCTAGG
TGAAGATCCTTTTTGATAATCTCATGACCAAAATCCCTTAACGTGAGTTTTCGTTCCACTGAGCGTCAGA
CCCCGTAGAAAAGATCAAAGGATCTTCTTGAGATCCTTTTTTTCTGCGCGTAATCTGCTGCTTGCAAACA
AAAAAACCACCGCTACCAGCGGTGGTTTGTTTGCCGGATCAAGAGCTACCAACTCTTTTTCCGAAGGTAA
CTGGCTTCAGCAGAGCGCAGATACCAAATACTGTTCTTCTAGTGTAGCCGTAGTTAGGCCACCACTTCAA
GAACTCTGTAGCACCGCCTACATACCTCGCTCTGCTAATCCTGTTACCAGTGGCTGCTGCCAGTGGCGAT
AAGTCGTGTCTTACCGGGTTGGACTCAAGACGATAGTTACCGGATAAGGCGCAGCGGTCGGGCTGAACGG
GGGGTTCGTGCACACAGCCCAGCTTGGAGCGAACGACCTACACCGAACTGAGATACCTACAGCGTGAGCT
ATGAGAAAGCGCCACGCTTCCCGAAGGGAGAAAGGCGGACAGGTATCCGGTAAGCGGCAGGGTCGGAACA
GGAGAGCGCACGAGGGAGCTTCCAGGGGGAAACGCCTGGTATCTTTATAGTCCTGTCGGGTTTCGCCACC
TCTGACTTGAGCGTCGATTTTTGTGATGCTCGTCAGGGGGGCGGAGCCTATGGAAAAACGCCAGCAACGC
GGCCTTTTTACGGTTCCTGGCCTTTTGCTGGCCTTTTGCTCACATGTTCTTTCCTGCGTTATCCCCTGAT
TCTGTGGATAACCGTATTACCGCCTTTGAGTGAGCTGATACCGCTCGCCGCAGCCGAACGACCGAGCGCA
GCGAGTCAGTGAGCGAGGAAGCGGAAGAGCGCCCAATACGCAAACCGCCTCTCCCCGCGCGTTGGCCGAT
TCATTAATGCAGCTGGCACGACAGGTTTCCCGACTGGAAAGCGGGCAGTGAGCGCAACGCAATTAATGTG
AGTTAGCTCACTCATTAGGCACCCCAGGCTTTACACTTTATGCTTCCGGCTCGTATGTTGTGTGGAATTG
TGAGCGGATAACAATTTCACACAGGAAACAGCTATGACCATGATTACGCCAAGCGCGCAATTAACCCTCA
CTAAAGGGAACAAAAGCTGGAGCTGCAAGCTTAATGTAGTCTTATGCAATACTCTTGTAGTCTTGCAACA
TGGTAACGATGAGTTAGCAACATGCCTTACAAGGAGAGAAAAAGCACCGTGCATGCCGATTGGTGGAAGT
AAGGTGGTACGATCGTGCCTTATTAGGAAGGCAACAGACGGGTCTGACATGGATTGGACGAACCACTGAA
TTGCCGCATTGCAGAGATATTGTATTTAAGTGCCTAGCTCGATACATAAACGGGTCTCTCTGGTTAGACC
AGATCTGAGCCTGGGAGCTCTCTGGCTAACTAGGGAACCCACTGCTTAAGCCTCAATAAAGCTTGCCTTG
AGTGCTTCAAGTAGTGTGTGCCCGTCTGTTGTGTGACTCTGGTAACTAGAGATCCCTCAGACCCTTTTAG
TCAGTGTGGAAAATCTCTAGCAGTGGCGCCCGAACAGGGACTTGAAAGCGAAAGGGAAACCAGAGGAGCT
CTCTCGACGCAGGACTCGGCTTGCTGAAGCGCGCACGGCAAGAGGCGAGGGGCGGCGACTGGTGAGTACG
CCAAAAATTTTGACTAGCGGAGGCTAGAAGGAGAGAGATGGGTGCGAGAGCGTCAGTATTAAGCGGGGGA
GAATTAGATCGCGATGGGAAAAAATTCGGTTAAGGCCAGGGGGAAAGAAAAAATATAAATTAAAACATAT
AGTATGGGCAAGCAGGGAGCTAGAACGATTCGCAGTTAATCCTGGCCTGTTAGAAACATCAGAAGGCTGT
AGACAAATACTGGGACAGCTACAACCATCCCTTCAGACAGGATCAGAAGAACTTAGATCATTATATAATA
CAGTAGCAACCCTCTATTGTGTGCATCAAAGGATAGAGATAAAAGACACCAAGGAAGCTTTAGACAAGAT
AGAGGAAGAGCAAAACAAAAGTAAGACCACCGCACAGCAAGCGGCCGCTGATCTTCAGACCTGGAGGAGG
AGATATGAGGGACAATTGGAGAAGTGAATTATATAAATATAAAGTAGTAAAAATTGAACCATTAGGAGTA
GCACCCACCAAGGCAAAGAGAAGAGTGGTGCAGAGAGAAAAAAGAGCAGTGGGAATAGGAGCTTTGTTCC
TTGGGTTCTTGGGAGCAGCAGGAAGCACTATGGGCGCAGCGTCAATGACGCTGACGGTACAGGCCAGACA
ATTATTGTCTGGTATAGTGCAGCAGCAGAACAATTTGCTGAGGGCTATTGAGGCGCAACAGCATCTGTTG
CAACTCACAGTCTGGGGCATCAAGCAGCTCCAGGCAAGAATCCTGGCTGTGGAAAGATACCTAAAGGATC
AACAGCTCCTGGGGATTTGGGGTTGCTCTGGAAAACTCATTTGCACCACTGCTGTGCCTTGGAATGCTAG
TTGGAGTAATAAATCTCTGGAACAGATTTGGAATCACACGACCTGGATGGAGTGGGACAGAGAAATTAAC
AATTACACAAGCTTAATACACTCCTTAATTGAAGAATCGCAAAACCAGCAAGAAAAGAATGAACAAGAAT
TATTGGAATTAGATAAATGGGCAAGTTTGTGGAATTGGTTTAACATAACAAATTGGCTGTGGTATATAAA
ATTATTCATAATGATAGTAGGAGGCTTGGTAGGTTTAAGAATAGTTTTTGCTGTACTTTCTATAGTGAAT
AGAGTTAGGCAGGGATATTCACCATTATCGTTTCAGACCCACCTCCCAACCCCGAGGGGACCCGACAGGC
CCGAAGGAATAGAAGAAGAAGGTGGAGAGAGAGACAGAGACAGATCCATTCGATTAGTGAACGGATCTCG
ACGGTATCGATCACGAGACTAGCCTCGAGCGGCCGCCCCCTTCACCGAGGGCCTATTTCCCATGAT
Features (pLannotate 1.2.2; 29 found; start..end, strand, type, name):
    155..289     +  enhancer       CMV enhancer (fragment): human cytomegalovirus immediate early enhancer; contains an 18-bp deletion relative to the standard CMV enhancer
    290..493     +  promoter       CMV promoter: human cytomegalovirus (CMV) immediate early promoter
    538..1230    +  CDS            dTomato: dTomato is a basic (constitutively fluorescent) orange fluorescent protein published in 2004, derived from Discosoma sp.. It is reported to be a somewhat slowly-maturing dimer with low acid sensitivity.
   1177..1584    +  CDS            GRAMD1B (fragment): ASTRB_HUMAN - Also known as KIAA1201. Experimental evidence at protein level: Swiss-Prot protein existence level 1. Cholesterol transporter that mediates non-vesicular transport of cholesterol from the plasma membrane (PM) to the endoplasmic reticulum (ER) (By similarity). Contains unique domains for binding cholesterol and the PM, thereby serving as a molecular bridge for the transfer of cholesterol from the PM to the ER (By similarity). Plays a crucial role in cholesterol homeostasis in the adrenal gland and has the unique ability to localize to the PM based on the level of membrane choleste
   1629..1746    +  misc_feature   cPPT/CTS: central polypurine tract and central termination sequence of HIV-1
   1795..2305    +  promoter       hPGK promoter: human phosphoglycerate kinase 1 promoter
   2321..3115    +  CDS            NeoR/KanR: aminoglycoside phosphotransferase from Tn5; aph(3')-II (or nptII); confers resistance to neomycin, kanamycin, and G418 (Geneticin®)
   3114..3185    +  CDS            nef (fragment): NEF_HV1Z2 - Experimental evidence at protein level: Swiss-Prot protein existence level 1. Extracellular Nef protein targets CD4(+) T-lymphocytes for apoptosis by interacting with CXCR4 surface receptors. From Human immunodeficiency virus type 1 group M subtype D (isolate Z2/CDC-Z34) (HIV-1).
   3187..3420    +  LTR            3' LTR (ΔU3): self-inactivating 3' long terminal repeat (LTR) from HIV-1
   3492..3613    +  polyA_signal   SV40 poly(A) signal: SV40 polyadenylation signal
   3653..3788    +  rep_origin     SV40 ori: SV40 origin of replication
   3809..3827    -  promoter       T7 promoter: promoter for bacteriophage T7 RNA polymerase
   3835..3990    +  CDS            lacZα (fragment): LacZα fragment of β-galactosidase; lacZ fragment
   3995..4423    +  rep_origin     f1 ori (sequence partly withheld): f1 bacteriophage origin of replication; arrow indicates direction of (+) strand synthesis
   4476..4580    +  promoter       AmpR promoter: bla
   4581..5441    +  CDS            AmpR: β-lactamase; bla; confers resistance to ampicillin, carbenicillin, and related antibiotics
   5612..6200    +  rep_origin     ori: high-copy-number ColE1/pMB1/pBR322/pUC origin of replication
   6383..6475    +  CDS            lacI (fragment): lac repressor; lacI; The lac repressor binds to the lac operator to inhibit transcription in E. coli. This inhibition can be relieved by adding lactose or isopropyl-β-D-thiogalactopyranoside (IPTG).
   6488..6509    +  protein_bind   CAP binding site: CAP binding activates transcription in the presence of cAMP. E. coli catabolite activator protein
   6524..6554    +  promoter       lac promoter: promoter for the E. coli lac operon
   6562..6578    +  protein_bind   lac operator: The lac repressor binds to the lac operator to inhibit transcription in E. coli. This inhibition can be relieved by adding lactose or isopropyl-β-D-thiogalactopyranoside (IPTG). lac repressor encoded by lacI
   6623..6641    +  promoter       T3 promoter: promoter for bacteriophage T3 RNA polymerase
   6669..6895    +  promoter       RSV promoter: Rous sarcoma virus enhancer/promoter
   6896..7076    +  LTR            5' LTR (truncated): truncated 5' long terminal repeat (LTR) from HIV-1
   7123..7248    +  misc_feature   HIV-1 Ψ: packaging signal of human immunodeficiency virus type 1
   7232..7595    +  CDS            HIV-1 gag (fragment): gag protein from human immunodeficiency virus 1; gag
   7741..7974    +  misc_feature   RRE: The Rev response element (RRE) of HIV-1 allows for Rev-dependent mRNA export from the nucleus to the cytoplasm.
   8351..8451    +  CDS            Rev (fragment): human immunodeficiency virus 1 (HIV-1) Rev protein; rev; enhances nuclear export of unspliced and incompletely spliced viral mRNAs
   8501..164     +  promoter       U6 promoter (fragment) (across the origin): RNA polymerase III promoter for human U6 snRNA
