[The description below was written by a language model from this plasmid's Addgene catalogue record and pLannotate feature annotations shown in this document.]
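Description:
pLJM1-B-GRAM-H-NeoR is an 8.5 kb lentiviral transfer plasmid for mammalian expression, built on the pLJM1 backbone in which the original puromycin resistance gene has been replaced by a neomycin resistance gene. It is propagated in E. coli as a high-copy plasmid through a ColE1/pUC-type origin with ampicillin selection (AmpR), and it also carries an f1 origin and an SV40 origin. The viral portion has a third-generation layout. An RSV promoter drives a truncated HIV-1 5' LTR, followed by the Ψ packaging signal with a partial gag sequence and the RRE for Rev-dependent nuclear export of the genomic RNA. A cPPT/CTS element is also present, and the genome ends in a self-inactivating ΔU3 3' LTR with an SV40 polyadenylation signal downstream.

The payload sits between NheI and EcoRI sites under a CMV enhancer/promoter. It encodes the B subunit (ddFP-B3) of a dimerization-dependent fluorescent protein fused to the N terminus of the GRAM domain of human GRAMD1B/Aster-B, which carries a glycine 187 to leucine substitution (GRAM-H). The automated annotation labels the ddFP-B portion as dTomato, which most likely reflects sequence similarity to that Discosoma-derived protein rather than a functional dTomato reporter. A separate human PGK promoter drives NeoR, allowing G418 selection of transduced cells.

In ddFP systems the B subunit itself is non-fluorescent and yields signal only when it pairs with a complementary fluorogenic partner, which this plasmid does not supply. According to the associated publication, the construct is one component of a GRAM domain-based biosensor for visualizing accessible cholesterol in cell membranes.
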