Addgene plasmid #211709: pLJM1-B-GRAM-H-NeoR
Purpose: Lentiviral expression of a dimerization-dependent fluorescent protein (ddFP) subunit (B) fused with the GRAM domain of GRAMD1b carrying a G187L mutation (B-GRAM-H)
Depositing lab: Yasunori Saheki. Depositing organization: Nanyang Technological University. Publication: Visualization of accessible cholesterol using a GRAM domain-based biosensor. Koh DHZ, Naito T, Na M, Yeap YJ, Rozario P, Zhong FL, Lim KL, Saheki Y. Nat Commun. 2023 Oct 25;14(1):6773. doi: 10.1038/s41467-023-42498-7. PubMed 37880244.
Backbone
  Vector backbone: pLJM1
  Total vector size (bp): 8520
  Modifications to backbone: Replaced puromycin resistance gene with neomycin resistance gene
  Vector type: Mammalian Expression, Lentiviral
  Selectable markers: Neomycin (select with G418)
Growth in bacteria
  Bacterial resistance: Ampicillin, 100 μg/mL
  Growth temperature: 37°C
  Growth strain: NEB Stable
  Growth instructions: NEB® Turbo Competent E. coli can also be used.
  Copy number: High Copy
Gene/Insert
  Gene/Insert name: B-tagged GRAM domain of GRAMD1b/Aster-B (alt name: B-GRAM1b)
  Species: H. sapiens (human)
  Insert size (bp): 1072
  Mutation: Changed Glycine 187 to Leucine
  GenBank ID: NM_020716.4
  Entrez Gene: GRAMD1B (a.k.a. LINC01059)
  Promoter: CMV
  Tag / fusion protein: ddFP-B3 (N terminal on insert)
  Cloning method: Restriction Enzyme; 5′ cloning site NheI (not destroyed); 3′ cloning site EcoRI (not destroyed)
  Sequencing primers: 5′ CMV Forward
Terms and licenses: Academic/Nonprofit Terms; Industry Terms: Not Available to Industry
How to cite: pLJM1-B-GRAM-H-NeoR was a gift from Yasunori Saheki (Addgene plasmid # 211709 ; http://n2t.net/addgene:211709 ; RRID:Addgene_211709)
